>Addgene plasmid #91574 | pPN187 | addgene full sequence | sequence record 179023 | Addgene NGS Result
GAGGGCCTATTTCCCATGATTCCTTCATATTTGCATATACGATACAAGGCTGTTAGAGAGATAATTGGAA
TTAATTTGACTGTAAACACAAAGATATTAGTACAAAATACGTGACGTAGAAAGTAATAATTTCTTGGGTA
GTTTGCAGTTTTAAAATTATGTTTTAAAATGGACTATCATATGCTTACCGTAACTTGAAAGTATTTCGAT
TTCTTGGCTTTATATATCTTGTGGAAAGGACGAAACACCGATTTCATGTAGATACTCCAGGTTTTAGAGC
TAGAAATAGCAAGTTAAAATAAGGCTAGTCCGTTATCAACTTGAAAAAGTGGCACCGAGTCGGTGCTTTT
TTAAGCTTGGCGTAATCATGGTCATAGCTGTTTCCTGTGTGAAATTGTTATCCGCTCACAATTCCACACA
ACATACGAGCCGGAAGCATAAAGTGTAAAGCCTGGGGTGCCTAATGAGTGAGCTAACTCACATTAATTGC
GTTGCGCTCACTGCCCGCTTTCCAGTCGGGAAACCTGTCGTGCCAGCTGCATTAATGAATCGGCCAACGC
GCGGGGAGAGGCGGTTTGCGTATTGGGCGCTCTTCCGCTTCCTCGCTCACTGACTCGCTGCGCTCGGTCG
TTCGGCTGCGGCGAGCGGTATCAGCTCACTCAAAGGCGGTAATACGGTTATCCACAGAATCAGGGGATAA
CGCAGGAAAGAACATGTGAGCAAAAGGCCAGCAAAAGGCCAGGAACCGTAAAAAGGCCGCGTTGCTGGCG
TTTTTCCATAGGCTCCGCCCCCCTGACGAGCATCACAAAAATCGACGCTCAAGTCAGAGGTGGCGAAACC
CGACAGGACTATAAAGATACCAGGCGTTTCCCCCTGGAAGCTCCCTCGTGCGCTCTCCTGTTCCGACCCT
GCCGCTTACCGGATACCTGTCCGCCTTTCTCCCTTCGGGAAGCGTGGCGCTTTCTCATAGCTCACGCTGT
AGGTATCTCAGTTCGGTGTAGGTCGTTCGCTCCAAGCTGGGCTGTGTGCACGAACCCCCCGTTCAGCCCG
ACCGCTGCGCCTTATCCGGTAACTATCGTCTTGAGTCCAACCCGGTAAGACACGACTTATCGCCACTGGC
AGCAGCCACTGGTAACAGGATTAGCAGAGCGAGGTATGTAGGCGGTGCTACAGAGTTCTTGAAGTGGTGG
CCTAACTACGGCTACACTAGAAGAACAGTATTTGGTATCTGCGCTCTGCTGAAGCCAGTTACCTTCGGAA
AAAGAGTTGGTAGCTCTTGATCCGGCAAACAAACCACCGCTGGTAGCGGTGGTTTTTTTGTTTGCAAGCA
GCAGATTACGCGCAGAAAAAAAGGATCTCAAGAAGATCCTTTGATCTTTTCTACGGGGTCTGACGCTCAG
TGGAACGAAAACTCACGTTAAGGGATTTTGGTCATGAGATTATCAAAAAGGATCTTCACCTAGATCCTTT
TAAATTAAAAATGAAGTTTTAAATCAATCTAAAGTATATATGAGTAAACTTGGTCTGACAGTTACCAATG
CTTAATCAGTGAGGCACCTATCTCAGCGATCTGTCTATTTCGTTCATCCATAGTTGCCTGACTCCCCGTC
GTGTAGATAACTACGATACGGGAGGGCTTACCATCTGGCCCCAGTGCTGCAATGATACCGCGAGACCCAC
GCTCACCGGCTCCAGATTTATCAGCAATAAACCAGCCAGCCGGAAGGGCCGAGCGCAGAAGTGGTCCTGC
AACTTTATCCGCCTCCATCCAGTCTATTAATTGTTGCCGGGAAGCTAGAGTAAGTAGTTCGCCAGTTAAT
AGTTTGCGCAACGTTGTTGCCATTGCTACAGGCATCGTGGTGTCACGCTCGTCGTTTGGTATGGCTTCAT
TCAGCTCCGGTTCCCAACGATCAAGGCGAGTTACATGATCCCCCATGTTGTGCAAAAAAGCGGTTAGCTC
CTTCGGTCCTCCGATCGTTGTCAGAAGTAAGTTGGCCGCAGTGTTATCACTCATGGTTATGGCAGCACTG
CATAATTCTCTTACTGTCATGCCATCCGTAAGATGCTTTTCTGTGACTGGTGAGTACTCAACCAAGTCAT
TCTGAGAATAGTGTATGCGGCGACCGAGTTGCTCTTGCCCGGCGTCAATACGGGATAATACCGCGCCACA
TAGCAGAACTTTAAAAGTGCTCATCATTGGAAAACGTTCTTCGGGGCGAAAACTCTCAAGGATCTTACCG
CTGTTGAGATCCAGTTCGATGTAACCCACTCGTGCACCCAACTGATCTTCAGCATCTTTTACTTTCACCA
GCGTTTCTGGGTGAGCAAAAACAGGAAGGCAAAATGCCGCAAAAAAGGGAATAAGGGCGACACGGAAATG
TTGAATACTCATACTCTTCCTTTTTCAATATTATTGAAGCATTTATCAGGGTTATTGTCTCATGAGCGGA
TACATATTTGAATGTATTTAGAAAAATAAACAAATAGGGGTTCCGCGCACATTTCCCCGAAAAGTGCCAC
CTGACGTCTAAGAAACCATTATTATCATGACATTAACCTATAAAAATAGGCGTATCACGAGGCCCTTTCG
TCTCGCGCGTTTCGGTGATGACGGTGAAAACCTCTGACACATGCAGCTCCCGGAGACGGTCACAGCTTGT
CTGTAAGCGGATGCCGGGAGCAGACAAGCCCGTCAGGGCGCGTCAGCGGGTGTTGGCGGGTGTCGGGGCT
GGCTTAACTATGCGGCATCAGAGCAGATTGTACTGAGAGTGCACCATATGCGGTGTGAAATACCGCACAG
ATGCGTAAGGAGAAAATACCGCATCAGGCGCCATTCGCCATTCAGGCTGCGCAACTGTTGGGAAGGGCGA
TCGGTGCGGGCCTCTTCGCTATTACGCCAGCTGGCGAAAGGGGGATGTGCTGCAAGGCGATTAAGTTGGG
TAACGCCAGGGTTTTCCCAGTCACGACGTTGTAAAACGACGGCCAGTGAATTCGAGCTCGGTACCCGGGG
ATCCGTTAATTAA
Features (pLannotate 1.2.2; 13 found; start..end, strand, type, name):
      1..241     +  promoter       U6 promoter: RNA polymerase III promoter for human U6 snRNA
    271..346     +  misc_RNA       gRNA scaffold: guide RNA scaffold for the Streptococcus pyogenes CRISPR/Cas9 system
    395..411     -  protein_bind   lac operator: The lac repressor binds to the lac operator to inhibit transcription in E. coli. This inhibition can be relieved by adding lactose or isopropyl-β-D-thiogalactopyranoside (IPTG). lac repressor encoded by lacI
    419..449     -  promoter       lac promoter: promoter for the E. coli lac operon
    464..485     -  protein_bind   CAP binding site: CAP binding activates transcription in the presence of cAMP. E. coli catabolite activator protein
    498..590     -  CDS            lacI (fragment): lac repressor; lacI; The lac repressor binds to the lac operator to inhibit transcription in E. coli. This inhibition can be relieved by adding lactose or isopropyl-β-D-thiogalactopyranoside (IPTG).
    773..1361    -  rep_origin     ori: high-copy-number ColE1/pMB1/pBR322/pUC origin of replication
   1532..2392    -  CDS            AmpR: β-lactamase; bla; confers resistance to ampicillin, carbenicillin, and related antibiotics
   2393..2497    -  promoter       AmpR promoter: bla
   2592..2627    +  CDS            rop (fragment): Rop protein, which maintains plasmids at low copy number; rop
   2729..2828    +  misc_feature   bom (fragment): basis of mobility region from pBR322
   2834..2991    -  CDS            lacZα (fragment): LacZα fragment of β-galactosidase; lacZ fragment
   2988..3014    +  misc_feature   MCS (fragment): pUC18/19 multiple cloning site
