[The description below was written by a language model from this plasmid's Addgene catalogue record and pLannotate feature annotations shown in this document.]
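Description:
pPN187 is a small (about 3.0 kb) CRISPR guide RNA expression plasmid built on a pUC19 backbone into which a human U6 promoter cassette has been placed. It is propagated in E. coli as a high-copy plasmid through the ColE1/pUC-type origin and selected with ampicillin via the β-lactamase gene and its native promoter. The remaining annotated elements (lac promoter, operator and CAP site, together with fragments of lacZα, lacI, rop, bom and the pUC multiple cloning site) are remnants of the pUC19 parent and play no role in the guide RNA function.

The payload is a single sgRNA directed against human AKT3, which encodes the protein kinase B gamma serine/threonine kinase. A roughly 20-nucleotide spacer was inserted by restriction cloning between two BbsI sites, which were destroyed in the process. It sits in the short gap between the U6 promoter and the Streptococcus pyogenes Cas9 guide RNA scaffold. U6 is an RNA polymerase III promoter, well suited to producing short, uncapped, non-polyadenylated transcripts, so in human cells it produces a complete chimeric guide consisting of the AKT3-specific spacer fused to the scaffold.

The plasmid carries no Cas9 gene, no mammalian selection marker and no reporter, so the nuclease must be supplied separately, for example from a co-delivered plasmid or a Cas9-expressing cell line. The associated work describes a scaled framework for CRISPR editing of human pluripotent stem cells to study psychiatric disease, and this construct serves as the AKT3-targeting guide within that framework.
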