Addgene plasmid #91574: pPN187
Purpose: Express sgRNA targeting human AKT3
Depositing lab: Lindy Barrett. Depositing organization: Broad Institute. Publication: A Scaled Framework for CRISPR Editing of Human Pluripotent Stem Cells to Study Psychiatric Disease. Hazelbaker DZ, Beccard A, Bara AM, Dabkowski N, Messana A, Mazzucato P, Lam D, Manning D, Eggan K, Barrett LE. Stem Cell Reports. 2017 Oct 10;9(4):1315-1327. doi: 10.1016/j.stemcr.2017.09.006. PubMed 29020615.
Backbone
  Vector backbone: pUC19-U6 promoter
  Vector type: CRISPR
Growth in bacteria
  Bacterial resistance: Ampicillin, 100 μg/mL
  Growth temperature: 37°C
  Growth strain: DH5alpha
  Copy number: High Copy
Gene/Insert
  Gene/Insert name: AKT3 (alt name: NM_005465.4)
  gRNA/shRNA sequence: ATTTCATGTAGATACTCCAG
  Species: H. sapiens (human)
  Insert size (bp): 21
  Entrez Gene: AKT3 (a.k.a. MPPH, MPPH2, PKB-GAMMA, PKBG, PRKBG, RAC-PK-gamma, RAC-gamma, STK-2)
  Promoter: U6
  Cloning method: Restriction Enzyme; 5′ cloning site BbsI (destroyed during cloning); 3′ cloning site BbsI (destroyed during cloning)
  Sequencing primers: 5′ M13F (-21)
Terms and licenses: Academic/Nonprofit Terms; Industry Terms: Not Available to Industry
How to cite: pPN187 was a gift from Lindy Barrett (Addgene plasmid # 91574 ; http://n2t.net/addgene:91574 ; RRID:Addgene_91574)
